Addgene plasmid #193399: pNC-Cam1304-RNAi
Purpose: (Empty Backbone) Nimble cloning-compatible vector for plant RNAi
Depositing lab: Pu Yan. Depositing organization: Chinese Academy of Tropical Agricultural Sciences. Publication: A Nimble Cloning-compatible vector system for high-throughput gene functional analysis in plants. Yan P, Tuo D, Shen W, Deng H, Zhou P, Gao X. Plant Commun. 2023 Mar 13;4(2):100471. doi: 10.1016/j.xplc.2022.100471. Epub 2022 Nov 9. PubMed 36352791.
Backbone
  Vector backbone: pCambia1304
  Vector type: Plant Expression
Growth in bacteria
  Bacterial resistance: Kanamycin, 50 μg/mL
  Growth temperature: 37°C
  Growth strain: ccdB Survival
  Copy number: High Copy
Gene/Insert
  Gene/Insert name: None
Terms and licenses: Academic/Nonprofit Terms; Industry Terms: Not Available to Industry
Depositor comments: NC frame-PDK intron-inverted NC frame
How to cite: pNC-Cam1304-RNAi was a gift from Pu Yan (Addgene plasmid # 193399 ; http://n2t.net/addgene:193399 ; RRID:Addgene_193399)
