[The description below was written by a language model from this plasmid's Addgene catalogue record and pLannotate feature annotations shown in this document.]
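Description:
pNC-Cam1304-RNAi is an empty plant-expression binary vector built on the pCambia1304 backbone and adapted for Nimble Cloning, intended for making hairpin RNAi constructs for gene silencing in plants. As a T-DNA binary plasmid of about 12.8 kb, it carries a ColE1/pMB1-type high-copy origin with the pBR322 bom site for propagation in E. coli. It also has the pVS1 replication module (oriV, RepA and the StaA stability protein), which supports maintenance in Agrobacterium. Bacterial selection is by kanamycin (aphA-3 type KanR). Because the vector contains ccdB, it is grown in a ccdB-tolerant strain.

Between the nopaline-type left and right T-DNA borders lie two plant units. One is a hygromycin phosphotransferase gene driven by an enhanced CaMV 35S promoter and ended by the CaMV poly(A) signal, allowing selection of transformed plant tissue. The other is the RNAi cassette. A CaMV 35S promoter sits at the end of the linearised map and reads across the numbering origin into a Nimble Cloning frame, a modified PDK (pyruvate orthophosphate dikinase) intron from Flaveria trinervia, a second cloning frame in inverted orientation, and the NOS terminator. Each frame contains a cat promoter-driven ccdB gene that serves as a negative selection marker. Replacing both frames with a target-gene fragment removes the toxin and places the fragment in sense and antisense orientations on either side of the intron. Transcription and splicing should then yield a self-complementary hairpin RNA that triggers silencing of the matching endogenous gene. Remnants of the pUC lac promoter, MCS and lacZα region lie upstream of the 35S promoter. The record lists no insert, consistent with its role as a recipient backbone for high-throughput gene function studies.
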