Features (pLannotate 1.2.2; 26 found; start..end, strand, type, name):
    181..283     +  promoter       cat promoter: promoter of the E. coli cat gene encoding chloramphenicol acetyltransferase
    314..616     +  CDS            ccdB: CCDB_ECOLI - Also known as G, letB, letD. Experimental evidence at protein level: Swiss-Prot protein existence level 1. Toxic component of a type II toxin-antitoxin (TA) system, functioning in plasmid maintainence. Responsible for the post- segregational killing (PSK) of plasmid-free cells, also referred to as a plasmid addiction system. Half-life of over 2 hours. Cell killing by CcdB is accompanied by filamentation, defects in chromosome and plasmid segregation, defects in cell division, formation of anucleate cells, decreased DNA synthesis and plasmid loss. Interferes with the activity of DN
    687..2283    +  intron         PDK intron: pdk; modified pyruvate orthophosphate dikinase intron from Flaveria trinervia 3.0
   2350..2652    -  CDS            ccdB: CCDB_ECOLI - Also known as G, letB, letD. Experimental evidence at protein level: Swiss-Prot protein existence level 1. Toxic component of a type II toxin-antitoxin (TA) system, functioning in plasmid maintainence. Responsible for the post- segregational killing (PSK) of plasmid-free cells, also referred to as a plasmid addiction system. Half-life of over 2 hours. Cell killing by CcdB is accompanied by filamentation, defects in chromosome and plasmid segregation, defects in cell division, formation of anucleate cells, decreased DNA synthesis and plasmid loss. Interferes with the activity of DN
   2683..2785    -  promoter       cat promoter: promoter of the E. coli cat gene encoding chloramphenicol acetyltransferase
   2988..3240    +  terminator     NOS terminator: nopaline synthase terminator and poly(A) signal
   3262..3286    +  misc_feature   RB T-DNA repeat: right border repeat from nopaline C58 T-DNA
   3626..4027    +  CDS            Y4CG_SINFN (fragment): Protein inferred from homology: Swiss-Prot protein existence level 3. From Sinorhizobium fredii (strain NBRC 101917 / NGR234).
   4587..5216    +  CDS            pVS1 StaA: stability protein from the Pseudomonas plasmid pVS1 (Heeb et al., 2000)
   5645..6718    +  CDS            pVS1 RepA: replication protein from the Pseudomonas plasmid pVS1 (Heeb et al., 2000)
   6784..6978    +  rep_origin     pVS1 oriV: origin of replication for the Pseudomonas plasmid pVS1 (Heeb et al., 2000)
   7181..7220    +  CDS            rop (fragment): Rop protein, which maintains plasmids at low copy number; rop
   7322..7462    +  misc_feature   bom: basis of mobility region from pBR322
   7648..8236    -  rep_origin     ori: high-copy-number ColE1/pMB1/pBR322/pUC origin of replication
   8323..9117    -  CDS            KanR: aminoglycoside phosphotransferase; aphA-3; confers resistance to kanamycin
   9542..9566    +  misc_feature   LB T-DNA repeat: left border repeat from nopaline C58 T-DNA
   9644..9818    -  polyA_signal   CaMV poly(A) signal: cauliflower mosaic virus polyadenylation signal
   9859..10884   -  CDS            HygR: hygromycin B phosphotransferase confers resistance to hygromycin
  10951..11627   -  promoter       CaMV 35S promoter (enhanced): cauliflower mosaic virus 35S promoter with a duplicated enhancer region
  11717..11805   +  CDS            lacI (fragment): lac repressor; lacI; The lac repressor binds to the lac operator to inhibit transcription in E. coli. This inhibition can be relieved by adding lactose or isopropyl-β-D-thiogalactopyranoside (IPTG).
  11818..11839   +  protein_bind   CAP binding site: CAP binding activates transcription in the presence of cAMP. E. coli catabolite activator protein
  11854..11884   +  promoter       lac promoter: promoter for the E. coli lac operon
  11888..11910   +  protein_bind   lac operator (fragment): The lac repressor binds to the lac operator to inhibit transcription in E. coli. This inhibition can be relieved by adding lactose or isopropyl-β-D-thiogalactopyranoside (IPTG). lac repressor encoded by lacI
  11941..11997   +  misc_feature   MCS: pUC18/19 multiple cloning site
  12000..12154   +  CDS            lacZα (fragment): LacZα fragment of β-galactosidase; lacZ fragment
  12394..12735   +  promoter       CaMV 35S promoter: strong constitutive promoter from cauliflower mosaic virus
>Addgene plasmid #193399 | pNC-Cam1304-RNAi | addgene full sequence | sequence record 379612 | Addgene NGS Result
AGTGGTCTCTGTCCAGTCCTGGCCTCGTCGGCCATTCTCGACTAAGTTGGCAGCATCACCCGACGCACTT
TGCGCCGAATAAATACCTGTGACGGAAGATCACTTCGCAGAATAAATAAATCCTGGTGTCCCTGTTGATA
CCGGGAAGCCCTGGGCCAACTTTTGGCGAAAATGAGACGTTGATCGGCACGTAAGAGGTTCCAACTTTCA
CCATAATGAAATAAGATCACTACCGGGCGTATTTTTTGAGTTATCGAGATTTTCAGGAGCTAAGGAAGCT
AAACTTTTGCTGACGAGAACAGGGACTGGTGAAATGCAGTTTAAGGTTTACACCTATAAAAGAGAGAGCC
GTTATCGTCTGTTTGTGGATGTACAGAGTGATATTATTGACACGCCTGGGCGACGGATGGTGATCCCCCT
GGCCAGTGCACGTCTGCTGTCAGATAAAGTCTCCCGTGAACTTTACCCGGTGGTGCATATCGGGGATGAA
AGCTGGCGCATGATGACCACCGATATGGCCAGTGTGCCGGTATCCGTTATCGGGGAAGAAGTGGCTGATC
TCAGCCACCGCGAAAATGACATCAAAAACGCCATTAACCTGATGTTCTGGGGAATATAAATGTCAGGCTC
CCTTATACACAGGGCCAGTCTGGCCACTTGTGGTCTGCTGAGACCACGAGCCCTTGGTAAGGAAATAATT
ATTTTCTTTTTTCCTTTTAGTATAAAATAGTTAAGTGATGTTAATTAGTATGATTATAATAATATAGTTG
TTATAATTGTGAAAAAATAATTTATAAATATATTGTTTACATAAACAACATAGTAATGTAAAAAAATATG
ACAAGTGATGTGTAAGACGAAGAAGATAAAAGTTGAGAGTAAGTATATTATTTTTAATGAATTTGATCGA
ACATGTAAGATGATATACGGCCGAAGAGGTTCCAACTTTCACCATAATGAAATAAGATCACTACCGGGCG
TATTTTTTGAGTTATCGAGATTTTCAGGAGCTAAGGAAGCTAAAATGGAGAAAAAAATCACTGGATATAC
CACCGTTGATATATCCCAATGGCATCGTAAAGAACATTTTGAGGCATTTCAGTCAGTTGTTCAATGTACC
TATAACCAGACCGTTCAGCTGGATATTACGGCCTTTTTAAAGACCGTAAAGAAAAATAAGCACAAGTTTT
ATCCGGCCTTTATTCACATTCTTGCCCGCCTGATGAATGCTCATCCGGAATTCCGTATGGCAATGAAAGA
CGGTGAGCTGGTGATATGGGATAGTGTTCACCCTTGTTACACCGTTTTCCATGAGCAAACTGAAACGTTT
TCATCGCTCTGGAGTGAATACCACGACGATTTCCGGCAGTTTCTACACATATATTCGCAAGATGTGGCGT
GTTACGGTGAAAACCTGGCCTATTTCCCTAAAGGGTTTATTGAGAATATGTTTTTCGTCTCAGCCAATCC
CTGGGTGAGTTTCACCAGTTTTGATTTAAACGTGGCCAATATGGACAACTTCTTCGCCCCCGTTTTCACC
ATGGGCAAATATTATACGCAAGGCGACAAGGTGCTGATGCCGCTGGCGATTCAGGTTCATCATGCCGTTT
GTGATGGCTTCCATGTCGGCAGAATGCTTAATGAATTACAACAGTACTGCGATGAGTGGCAGGGGGGGCG
TAAACGCCGCGTGGATCCGGCTTACTAAAAGCCAGATAACAGTATGCGTATTTGCGCGCTGATTTTTGCG
GTATAAGAATATATACTGATATGTCGGCCCATAATAGTAATTCTAGCTGGTTTGATGAATTAAATATCAA
TGATAAAATACTATAGTAAAAATAAGAATAAATAAATTAAAATAATATTTTTTTATGATTAATAGTTTAT
TATATAATTAAATATCTATACCATTACTAAATATTTTAGTTTAAAAGTTAATAAATATTTTGTTAGAAAT
TCCAATCTGCTTGTAATTTATCAATAAACAAAATATTAAATAACAAGCTAAAGTAACAAATAATATCAAA
CTAATAGAAACAGTAATCTAATGTAACAAAACATAATCTAATGCTAATATAACAAAGCGCAAGATCTATC
AATTTTATATAGTATTATTTTCAATCAACATTCTCATTAATTTCTAAATAATACTTGTAGTTTTATTAAC
TTCTAAATGGATTGACTATTAATTAAATGAATTAGTCGAACATGAATAAACAAGGTAACATGATAGATCA
TGTCATTGTGTTATCATTGATCTTACATTTGGATTGATTACAGTTGGTCTGGTCTCAGCAGACCACAAGT
GGCCAGACTGGCCCTGTGTATAAGGGAGCCTGACATTTATATTCCCCAGAACATCAGGTTAATGGCGTTT
TTGATGTCATTTTCGCGGTGGCTGAGATCAGCCACTTCTTCCCCGATAACGGATACCGGCACACTGGCCA
TATCGGTGGTCATCATGCGCCAGCTTTCATCCCCGATATGCACCACCGGGTAAAGTTCACGGGAGACTTT
ATCTGACAGCAGACGTGCACTGGCCAGGGGGATCACCATCCGTCGCCCAGGCGTGTCAATAATATCACTC
TGTACATCCACAAACAGACGATAACGGCTCTCTCTTTTATAGGTGTAAACCTTAAACTGCATTTCACCAG
TCCCTGTTCTCGTCAGCAAAAGTTTAGCTTCCTTAGCTCCTGAAAATCTCGATAACTCAAAAAATACGCC
CGGTAGTGATCTTATTTCATTATGGTGAAAGTTGGAACCTCTTACGTGCCGATCAACGTCTCATTTTCGC
CAAAAGTTGGCCCAGGGCTTCCCGGTATCAACAGGGACACCAGGATTTATTTATTCTGCGAAGTGATCTT
CCGTCACAGGTATTTATTCGGCGCAAAGTGCGTCGGGTGATGCTGCCAACTTAGTCGAGAATGGCCGACG
AGGCCAGGACTGGACAGAGACCACTGGTGACCAGCTCGAATTTCCCCGATCGTTCAAACATTTGGCAATA
AAGTTTCTTAAGATTGAATCCTGTTGCCGGTCTTGCGATGATTATCATATAATTTCTGTTGAATTACGTT
AAGCATGTAATAATTAACATGTAATGCATGACGTTATTTATGAGATGGGTTTTTATGATTAGAGTCCCGC
AATTATACATTTAATACGCGATAGAAAACAAAATATAGCGCGCAAACTAGGATAAATTATCGCGCGCGGT
GTCATCTATGTTACTAGATCGGGAATTAAACTATCAGTGTTTGACAGGATATATTGGCGGGTAAACCTAA
GAGAAAAGAGCGTTTATTAGAATAATCGGATATTTAAAAGGGCGTGAAAAGGTTTATCCGTTCGTCCATT
TGTATGTGCATGCCAACCACAGGGTTCCCCTCGGGATCAAAGTACTTTGATCCAACCCCTCCGCTGCTAT
AGTGCAGTCGGCTTCTGACGTTCAGTGCAGCCGTCTTCTGAAAACGACATGTCGCACAAGTCCTAAGTTA
CGCGACAGGCTGCCGCCCTGCCCTTTTCCTGGCGTTTTCTTGTCGCGTGTTTTAGTCGCATAAAGTAGAA
TACTTGCGACTAGAACCGGAGACATTACGCCATGAACAAGAGCGCCGCCGCTGGCCTGCTGGGCTATGCC
CGCGTCAGCACCGACGACCAGGACTTGACCAACCAACGGGCCGAACTGCACGCGGCCGGCTGCACCAAGC
TGTTTTCCGAGAAGATCACCGGCACCAGGCGCGACCGCCCGGAGCTGGCCAGGATGCTTGACCACCTACG
CCCTGGCGACGTTGTGACAGTGACCAGGCTAGACCGCCTGGCCCGCAGCACCCGCGACCTACTGGACATT
GCCGAGCGCATCCAGGAGGCCGGCGCGGGCCTGCGTAGCCTGGCAGAGCCGTGGGCCGACACCACCACGC
CGGCCGGCCGCATGGTGTTGACCGTGTTCGCCGGCATTGCCGAGTTCGAGCGTTCCCTAATCATCGACCG
CACCCGGAGCGGGCGCGAGGCCGCCAAGGCGCGAGGCGTGAAGTTTGGCCCCCGCCCTACCCTCACCCCG
GCACAGATCGCGCACGCCCGCGAGCTGATCGACCAGGAAGGCCGCACCGTGAAAGAGGCGGCTGCACTGC
TTGGCGTGCATCGCTCGACCCTGTACCGCGCACTTGAGCGCAGCGAGGAAGTGACGCCCACCGAGGCCAG
GCGGCGCGGTGCCTTCCGTGAGGACGCATTGACCGAGGCCGACGCCCTGGCGGCCGCCGAGAATGAACGC
CAAGAGGAACAAGCATGAAACCGCACCAGGACGGCCAGGACGAACCGTTTTTCATTACCGAAGAGATCGA
GGCGGAGATGATCGCGGCCGGGTACGTGTTCGAGCCGCCCGCGCACGTCTCAACCGTGCGGCTGCATGAA
ATCCTGGCCGGTTTGTCTGATGCCAAGCTGGCGGCCTGGCCGGCGAGCTTGGCCGCTGAAGAAACCGAGC
GCCGCCGTCTAAAAAGGTGATGTGTATTTGAGTAAAACAGCTTGCGTCATGCGGTCGCTGCGTATATGAT
GCGATGAGTAAATAAACAAATACGCAAGGGGAACGCATGAAGGTTATCGCTGTACTTAACCAGAAAGGCG
GGTCAGGCAAGACGACCATCGCAACCCATCTAGCCCGCGCCCTGCAACTCGCCGGGGCCGATGTTCTGTT
AGTCGATTCCGATCCCCAGGGCAGTGCCCGCGATTGGGCGGCCGTGCGGGAAGATCAACCGCTAACCGTT
GTCGGCATCGACCGCCCGACGATTGACCGCGACGTGAAGGCCATCGGCCGGCGCGACTTCGTAGTGATCG
ACGGAGCGCCCCAGGCGGCGGACTTGGCTGTGTCCGCGATCAAGGCAGCCGACTTCGTGCTGATTCCGGT
GCAGCCAAGCCCTTACGACATATGGGCCACCGCCGACCTGGTGGAGCTGGTTAAGCAGCGCATTGAGGTC
ACGGATGGAAGGCTACAAGCGGCCTTTGTCGTGTCGCGGGCGATCAAAGGCACGCGCATCGGCGGTGAGG
TTGCCGAGGCGCTGGCCGGGTACGAGCTGCCCATTCTTGAGTCCCGTATCACGCAGCGCGTGAGCTACCC
AGGCACTGCCGCCGCCGGCACAACCGTTCTTGAATCAGAACCCGAGGGCGACGCTGCCCGCGAGGTCCAG
GCGCTGGCCGCTGAAATTAAATCAAAACTCATTTGAGTTAATGAGGTAAAGAGAAAATGAGCAAAAGCAC
AAACACGCTAAGTGCCGGCCGTCCGAGCGCACGCAGCAGCAAGGCTGCAACGTTGGCCAGCCTGGCAGAC
ACGCCAGCCATGAAGCGGGTCAACTTTCAGTTGCCGGCGGAGGATCACACCAAGCTGAAGATGTACGCGG
TACGCCAAGGCAAGACCATTACCGAGCTGCTATCTGAATACATCGCGCAGCTACCAGAGTAAATGAGCAA
ATGAATAAATGAGTAGATGAATTTTAGCGGCTAAAGGAGGCGGCATGGAAAATCAAGAACAACCAGGCAC
CGACGCCGTGGAATGCCCCATGTGTGGAGGAACGGGCGGTTGGCCAGGCGTAAGCGGCTGGGTTGCCTGC
CGGCCCTGCAATGGCACTGGAACCCCCAAGCCCGAGGAATCGGCGTGAGCGGTCGCAAACCATCCGGCCC
GGTACAAATCGGCGCGGCGCTGGGTGATGACCTGGTGGAGAAGTTGAAGGCGGCGCAGGCCGCCCAGCGG
CAACGCATCGAGGCAGAAGCACGCCCCGGTGAATCGTGGCAAGCGGCCGCTGATCGAATCCGCAAAGAAT
CCCGGCAACCGCCGGCAGCCGGTGCGCCGTCGATTAGGAAGCCGCCCAAGGGCGACGAGCAACCAGATTT
TTTCGTTCCGATGCTCTATGACGTGGGCACCCGCGATAGTCGCAGCATCATGGACGTGGCCGTTTTCCGT
CTGTCGAAGCGTGACCGACGAGCTGGCGAGGTGATCCGCTACGAGCTTCCAGACGGGCACGTAGAGGTTT
CCGCAGGGCCGGCGGGCATGGCCAGTGTGTGGGATTACGACCTGGTACTGATGGCGGTTTCCCATCTAAC
CGAATCCATGAACCGATACCGGGAAGGGAAGGGAGACAAGCCCGGCCGCGTGTTCCGTCCACACGTTGCG
GACGTACTCAAGTTCTGCCGGCGAGCCGATGGCGGAAAGCAGAAAGACGACCTGGTAGAAACCTGCATTC
GGTTAAACACCACGCACGTTGCCATGCAGCGTACGAAGAAGGCCAAGAACGGCCGCCTGGTGACGGTATC
CGAGGGTGAAGCCTTGATTAGCCGCTACAAGATCGTAAAGAGCGAAACCGGGCGGCCGGAGTACATCGAG
ATCGAGCTAGCTGATTGGATGTACCGCGAGATCACAGAAGGCAAGAACCCGGACGTGCTGACGGTTCACC
CCGATTACTTTTTGATCGATCCCGGCATCGGCCGTTTTCTCTACCGCCTGGCACGCCGCGCCGCAGGCAA
GGCAGAAGCCAGATGGTTGTTCAAGACGATCTACGAACGCAGTGGCAGCGCCGGAGAGTTCAAGAAGTTC
TGTTTCACCGTGCGCAAGCTGATCGGGTCAAATGACCTGCCGGAGTACGATTTGAAGGAGGAGGCGGGGC
AGGCTGGCCCGATCCTAGTCATGCGCTACCGCAACCTGATCGAGGGCGAAGCATCCGCCGGTTCCTAATG
TACGGAGCAGATGCTAGGGCAAATTGCCCTAGCAGGGGAAAAAGGTCGAAAAGGTCTCTTTCCTGTGGAT
AGCACGTACATTGGGAACCCAAAGCCGTACATTGGGAACCGGAACCCGTACATTGGGAACCCAAAGCCGT
ACATTGGGAACCGGTCACACATGTAAGTGACTGATATAAAAGAGAAAAAAGGCGATTTTTCCGCCTAAAA
CTCTTTAAAACTTATTAAAACTCTTAAAACCCGCCTGGCCTGTGCATAACTGTCTGGCCAGCGCACAGCC
GAAGAGCTGCAAAAAGCGCCTACCCTTCGGTCGCTGCGCTCCCTACGCCCCGCCGCTTCGCGTCGGCCTA
TCGCGGCCGCTGGCCGCTCAAAAATGGCTGGCCTACGGCCAGGCAATCTACCAGGGCGCGGACAAGCCGC
GCCGTCGCCACTCGACCGCCGGCGCCCACATCAAGGCACCCTGCCTCGCGCGTTTCGGTGATGACGGTGA
AAACCTCTGACACATGCAGCTCCCGGAGACGGTCACAGCTTGTCTGTAAGCGGATGCCGGGAGCAGACAA
GCCCGTCAGGGCGCGTCAGCGGGTGTTGGCGGGTGTCGGGGCGCAGCCATGACCCAGTCACGTAGCGATA
GCGGAGTGTATACTGGCTTAACTATGCGGCATCAGAGCAGATTGTACTGAGAGTGCACCATATGCGGTGT
GAAATACCGCACAGATGCGTAAGGAGAAAATACCGCATCAGGCGCTCTTCCGCTTCCTCGCTCACTGACT
CGCTGCGCTCGGTCGTTCGGCTGCGGCGAGCGGTATCAGCTCACTCAAAGGCGGTAATACGGTTATCCAC
AGAATCAGGGGATAACGCAGGAAAGAACATGTGAGCAAAAGGCCAGCAAAAGGCCAGGAACCGTAAAAAG
GCCGCGTTGCTGGCGTTTTTCCATAGGCTCCGCCCCCCTGACGAGCATCACAAAAATCGACGCTCAAGTC
AGAGGTGGCGAAACCCGACAGGACTATAAAGATACCAGGCGTTTCCCCCTGGAAGCTCCCTCGTGCGCTC
TCCTGTTCCGACCCTGCCGCTTACCGGATACCTGTCCGCCTTTCTCCCTTCGGGAAGCGTGGCGCTTTCT
CATAGCTCACGCTGTAGGTATCTCAGTTCGGTGTAGGTCGTTCGCTCCAAGCTGGGCTGTGTGCACGAAC
CCCCCGTTCAGCCCGACCGCTGCGCCTTATCCGGTAACTATCGTCTTGAGTCCAACCCGGTAAGACACGA
CTTATCGCCACTGGCAGCAGCCACTGGTAACAGGATTAGCAGAGCGAGGTATGTAGGCGGTGCTACAGAG
TTCTTGAAGTGGTGGCCTAACTACGGCTACACTAGAAGGACAGTATTTGGTATCTGCGCTCTGCTGAAGC
CAGTTACCTTCGGAAAAAGAGTTGGTAGCTCTTGATCCGGCAAACAAACCACCGCTGGTAGCGGTGGTTT
TTTTGTTTGCAAGCAGCAGATTACGCGCAGAAAAAAAGGATCTCAAGAAGATCCTTTGATCTTTTCTACG
GGGTCTGACGCTCAGTGGAACGAAAACTCACGTTAAGGGATTTTGGTCATGCATTCTAGGTACTAAAACA
ATTCATCCAGTAAAATATAATATTTTATTTTCTCCCAATCAGGCTTGATCCCCAGTAAGTCAAAAAATAG
CTCGACATACTGTTCTTCCCCGATATCCTCCCTGATCGACCGGACGCAGAAGGCAATGTCATACCACTTG
TCCGCCCTGCCGCTTCTCCCAAGATCAATAAAGCCACTTACTTTGCCATCTTTCACAAAGATGTTGCTGT
CTCCCAGGTCGCCGTGGGAAAAGACAAGTTCCTCTTCGGGCTTTTCCGTCTTTAAAAAATCATACAGCTC
GCGCGGATCTTTAAATGGAGTGTCTTCTTCCCAGTTTTCGCAATCCACATCGGCCAGATCGTTATTCAGT
AAGTAATCCAATTCGGCTAAGCGGCTGTCTAAGCTATTCGTATAGGGACAATCCGATATGTCGATGGAGT
GAAAGAGCCTGATGCACTCCGCATACAGCTCGATAATCTTTTCAGGGCTTTGTTCATCTTCATACTCTTC
CGAGCAAAGGACGCCATCGGCCTCACTCATGAGCAGATTGCTCCAGCCATCATGCCGTTCAAAGTGCAGG
ACCTTTGGAACAGGCAGCTTTCCTTCCAGCCATAGCATCATGTCCTTTTCCCGTTCCACATCATAGGTGG
TCCCTTTATACCGGCTGTCCGTCATTTTTAAATATAGGTTTTCATTTTCTCCCACCAGCTTATATACCTT
AGCAGGAGACATTCCTTCCGTATCTTTTACGCAGCGGTATTTTTCGATCAGTTTTTTCAATTCCGGTGAT
ATTCTCATTTTAGCCATTTATTATTTCCTTCCTCTTTTCTACAGTATTTAAAGATACCCCAAGAAGCTAA
TTATAACAAGACGAACTCCAATTCACTGTTCCTTGCATTCTAAAACCTTAAATACCAGAAAACAGCTTTT
TCAAAGTTGTTTTCAAAGTTGGCGTATAACATAGTATCGACGGAGCCGATTTTGAAACCGCGGTGATCAC
AGGCAGCAACGCTCTGTCATCGTTACAATCAACATGCTACCCTCCGCGAGATCATCCGTGTTTCAAACCC
GGCAGCTTAGTTGCCGTTCTTCCGAATAGCATCGGTAACATGAGCAAAGTCTGCCGCCTTACAACGGCTC
TCCCGCTGACGCCGTCCCGGACTGATGGGCTGCCTGTATCGAGTGGTGATTTTGTGCCGAGCTGCCGGTC
GGGGAGCTGTTGGCTGGCTGGTGGCAGGATATATTGTGGTGTAAACAAATTGACGCTTAGACAACTTAAT
AACACATTGCGGACGTTTTTAATGTACTGAATTAACGCCGAATTAATTCGGGGGATCTGGATTTTAGTAC
TGGATTTTGGTTTTAGGAATTAGAAATTTTATTGATAGAAGTATTTTACAAATACAAATACATACTAAGG
GTTTCTTATATGCTCAACACATGAGCGAAACCCTATAGGAACCCTAATTCCCTTATCTGGGAACTACTCA
CACATTATTATGGAGAAACTCGAGCTTGTCGATCGACAGATCCCGGTCGGCATCTACTCTATTTCTTTGC
CCTCGGACGAGTGCTGGGGCGTCGGTTTCCACTATCGGCGAGTACTTCTACACAGCCATCGGTCCAGACG
GCCGCGCTTCTGCGGGCGATTTGTGTACGCCCGACAGTCCCGGCTCCGGATCGGACGATTGCGTCGCATC
GACCCTGCGCCCAAGCTGCATCATCGAAATTGCCGTCAACCAAGCTCTGATAGAGTTGGTCAAGACCAAT
GCGGAGCATATACGCCCGGAGTCGTGGCGATCCTGCAAGCTCCGGATGCCTCCGCTCGAAGTAGCGCGTC
TGCTGCTCCATACAAGCCAACCACGGCCTCCAGAAGAAGATGTTGGCGACCTCGTATTGGGAATCCCCGA
ACATCGCCTCGCTCCAGTCAATGACCGCTGTTATGCGGCCATTGTCCGTCAGGACATTGTTGGAGCCGAA
ATCCGCGTGCACGAGGTGCCGGACTTCGGGGCAGTCCTCGGCCCAAAGCATCAGCTCATCGAGAGCCTGC
GCGACGGACGCACTGACGGTGTCGTCCATCACAGTTTGCCAGTGATACACATGGGGATCAGCAATCGCGC
ATATGAAATCACGCCATGTAGTGTATTGACCGATTCCTTGCGGTCCGAATGGGCCGAACCCGCTCGTCTG
GCTAAGATCGGCCGCAGCGATCGCATCCATAGCCTCCGCGACCGGTTGTAGAACAGCGGGCAGTTCGGTT
TCAGGCAGGTCTTGCAACGTGACACCCTGTGAACGGCGGGAGATGCAATAGGTCAGGCTCTCGCTAAACT
CCCCAATGTCAAGCACTTCCGGAATCGGGAGCGCGGCCGATGCAAAGTGCCGATAAACATAACGATCTTT
GTAGAAACCATCGGCGCAGCTATTTACCCGCAGGACATATCCACGCCCTCCTACATCGAAGCTGAAAGCA
CGAGATTCTTCGCCCTCCGAGAGCTGCATCAGGTCGGAGACGCTGTCGAACTTTTCGATCAGAAACTTCT
CGACAGACGTCGCGGTGAGTTCAGGCTTTTTCATATCTCATTGCCCCCCGGATCTGCGAAAGCTCGAGAG
AGATAGATTTGTAGAGAGAGACTGGTGATTTCAGCGTGTCCTCTCCAAATGAAATGAACTTCCTTATATA
GAGGAAGGGTCTTGCGAAGGATAGTGGGATTGTGCGTCATCCCTTACGTCAGTGGAGATATCACATCAAT
CCACTTGCTTTGAAGACGTGGTTGGAACGTCTTCTTTTTCCACGATGCTCCTCGTGGGTGGGGGTCCATC
TTTGGGACCACTGTCGGCAGAGGCATCTTGAACGATAGCCTTTCCTTTATCGCAATGATGGCATTTGTAG
GTGCCACCTTCCTTTTCTACTGTCCTTTTGATGAAGTGACAGATAGCTGGGCAATGGAATCCGAGGAGGT
TTCCCGATATTACCCTTTGTTGAAAAGTCTCAATAGCCCTTTGGTCTTCTGAGACTGTATCTTTGATATT
CTTGGAGTAGACGAGAGTGTCGTGCTCCACCATGTTCACATCAATCCACTTGCTTTGAAGACGTGGTTGG
AACGTCTTCTTTTTCCACGATGCTCCTCGTGGGTGGGGGTCCATCTTTGGGACCACTGTCGGCAGAGGCA
TCTTGAACGATAGCCTTTCCTTTATCGCAATGATGGCATTTGTAGGTGCCACCTTCCTTTTCTACTGTCC
TTTTGATGAAGTGACAGATAGCTGGGCAATGGAATCCGAGGAGGTTTCCCGATATTACCCTTTGTTGAAA
AGTCTCAATAGCCCTTTGGTCTTCTGAGACTGTATCTTTGATATTCTTGGAGTAGACGAGAGTGTCGTGC
TCCACCATGTTGGCAAGCTGCTCTAGCCAATACGCAAACCGCCTCTCCCCGCGCGTTGGCCGATTCATTA
ATGCAGCTGGCACGACAGGTTTCCCGACTGGAAAGCGGGCAGTGAGCGCAACGCAATTAATGTGAGTTAG
CTCACTCATTAGGCACCCCAGGCTTTACACTTTATGCTTCCGGCTCGTATGTTGTGTGGAATTGTGAGCG
GATAACAATTTCACACAGGAAACAGCTATGACATGATTACGAATTCGAGCTCGGTACCCGGGGATCCTCT
AGAGTCGACCTGCAGGCATGCAAGCTTGGCACTGGCCGTCGTTTTACAACGTCGTGACTGGGAAAACCCT
GGCGTTACCCAACTTAATCGCCTTGCAGCACATCCCCCTTTCGCCAGCTGGCGTAATAGCGAAGAGGCCC
GCACCGATCGCCCTTCCCAACAGTTGCGCAGCCTGAATGGCGAATGCTAGAGCAGCTTGAGCTTGGATCA
GATTGTCGTTTCCCGCCTTCAGTTTAGCTTCATGGAGTCAAAGATTCAAATAGAGGACCTAACAGAACTC
GCCGTAAAGACTGGCGAACAGTTCATACAGAGTCTCTTACGACTCAATGACAAGAAGAAAATCTTCGTCA
ACATGGTGGAGCACGACACACTTGTCTACTCCAAAAATATCAAAGATACAGTCTCAGAAGACCAAAGGGC
AATTGAGACTTTTCAACAAAGGGTAATATCCGGAAACCTCCTCGGATTCCATTGCCCAGCTATCTGTCAC
TTTATTGTGAAGATAGTGGAAAAGGAAGGTGGCTCCTACAAATGCCATCATTGCGATAAAGGAAAGGCCA
TCGTTGAAGATGCCTCTGCCGACAGTGGTCCCAAAGATGGACCCCCACCCACGAGGAGCATCGTGGAAAA
AGAAGACGTTCCAACCACGTCTTCAAAGCAAGTGGATTGATGTGATATCTCCACTGACGTAAGGGATGAC
GCACAATCCCACTATCCTTCGCAAGACCCTTCCTCTATATAAGGAAGTTCATTTCATTTGGAGAGAACAC
GGGGGACTCTTGAC
